Addgene plasmid #210170: pRH3148
Purpose: Protein quality control substrate and associated control YIp ADE2-LEU2 pTDH3::ade1-D37V-GFP::tADH1
Depositing lab: Randy Hampton. Depositing organization: University of California, San Diego (UCSD). Publication: Exploring the "misfolding problem" by systematic discovery and analysis of functional-but-degraded proteins. Flagg MP, Lam B, Lam DK, Le TM, Kao A, Slaiwa YI, Hampton RY. Mol Biol Cell. 2023 Dec 1;34(13):ar125. doi: 10.1091/mbc.E23-06-0248. Epub 2023 Sep 20. PubMed 37729018.
Backbone
  Vector backbone: pRH3022
  Vector type: Yeast Expression
Growth in bacteria
  Bacterial resistance: Ampicillin, 100 μg/mL
  Growth temperature: 37°C
  Growth strain: DH5alpha
  Copy number: High Copy
Gene/Insert
  Gene/Insert name: YIp ADE2-LEU2 pTDH3::ade1-D37V-GFP::tADH1
  Species: S. cerevisiae (budding yeast)
  Mutation: D37V
  Entrez Gene: ADE2 (a.k.a. YOR128C)
  Cloning method: Gibson Cloning
Terms and licenses: Academic/Nonprofit Terms; Industry Terms: Not Available to Industry
How to cite: pRH3148 was a gift from Randy Hampton (Addgene plasmid # 210170 ; http://n2t.net/addgene:210170 ; RRID:Addgene_210170)
