[The description below was written by a language model from this plasmid's Addgene catalogue record and pLannotate feature annotations shown in this document.]
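Description:
pRH3148 is a yeast integrating plasmid (YIp) of about 10 kb, built on the pRH3022 backbone by Gibson assembly for expression in Saccharomyces cerevisiae. Consistent with the YIp designation, the annotated features include no yeast replication origin (no 2μ or CEN/ARS element), so stable maintenance in yeast depends on chromosomal integration. Two yeast markers are present, each with its own promoter: ADE2 and LEU2. These provide adenine and leucine prototrophy selection and potential homology for targeting, although the record does not state which locus is used for integration. In E. coli the plasmid is propagated at high copy from a ColE1/pUC-type origin with ampicillin resistance (bla). It also retains pBluescript-derived remnants, including an f1 origin, lacZα and multiple cloning site fragments, the lac promoter/operator, and flanking T3 and T7 promoters.

The payload is a single expression cassette in which the strong constitutive TDH3 (GAP) promoter drives the ADE1 coding sequence carrying a D37V substitution. This is fused at its C-terminus to GFP and followed by the ADH1 terminator. ADE1 encodes an enzyme of purine biosynthesis. The catalogue's gene link points to ADE2, but this appears to reflect the marker rather than the expressed insert, which the feature table and the construct name identify as ade1.

The plasmid is described as a protein quality control substrate or associated control, from a study of functional-but-degraded proteins. The GFP fusion would allow steady-state levels and degradation of the mutant Ade1 protein to be followed by fluorescence. The record does not specify the degradation pathway involved.
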