Features (pLannotate 1.2.2; 25 found; start..end, strand, type, name):
     26..669     +  promoter       GAP promoter: S. cerevisiae TDH3; promoter for glyceraldehyde-3-phosphate dehydrogenase
    675..719     +  misc_feature   MCS (fragment): pBluescript multiple cloning site
    720..1637    +  CDS            ADE1: PUR7_YEAST - Experimental evidence at protein level: Swiss-Prot protein existence level 1. From Saccharomyces cerevisiae (strain ATCC 204508 / S288c) (Baker's yeast).
   1665..2378    +  CDS            GFP: Aequoria victoria green fluorescent protein
   2399..2586    +  terminator     ADH1 terminator: S. cerevisiae ADH1; transcription terminator for the S. cerevisiae alcohol dehydrogenase 1 (ADH1) gene
   2591..2609    -  promoter       T7 promoter: promoter for bacteriophage T7 RNA polymerase
   2617..2772    +  CDS            lacZα (fragment): LacZα fragment of β-galactosidase; lacZ fragment
   2776..3204    +  rep_origin     f1 ori (sequence partly withheld): f1 bacteriophage origin of replication; arrow indicates direction of (+) strand synthesis
   3232..3283    -  misc_feature   bom (fragment): basis of mobility region from pBR322
   3439..5151    -  CDS            ADE2: PUR6_YEAST - Experimental evidence at protein level: Swiss-Prot protein existence level 1. From Saccharomyces cerevisiae (strain ATCC 204508 / S288c) (Baker's yeast).
   5152..5527    -  promoter       ADE2 promoter: S. cerevisiae ADE2
   5538..5651    +  rep_origin     f1 ori (fragment): f1 bacteriophage origin of replication; arrow indicates direction of (+) strand synthesis
   5652..5751    -  misc_feature   bom (fragment): basis of mobility region from pBR322
   5853..5888    -  CDS            rop (fragment): Rop protein, which maintains plasmids at low copy number; rop
   6201..7295    -  CDS            LEU2: 3-isopropylmalate dehydrogenase, required for leucine biosynthesis; S. cerevisiae LEU2; yeast auxotrophic marker
   7296..7703    -  promoter       LEU2 promoter: S. cerevisiae LEU2
   7871..7975    +  promoter       AmpR promoter: bla
   7976..8836    +  CDS            AmpR: β-lactamase; bla; confers resistance to ampicillin, carbenicillin, and related antibiotics
   9007..9595    +  rep_origin     ori: high-copy-number ColE1/pMB1/pBR322/pUC origin of replication
   9778..9870    +  CDS            lacI (fragment): lac repressor; lacI; The lac repressor binds to the lac operator to inhibit transcription in E. coli. This inhibition can be relieved by adding lactose or isopropyl-β-D-thiogalactopyranoside (IPTG).
   9883..9904    +  protein_bind   CAP binding site: CAP binding activates transcription in the presence of cAMP. E. coli catabolite activator protein
   9919..9949    +  promoter       lac promoter: promoter for the E. coli lac operon
   9957..9973    +  protein_bind   lac operator: The lac repressor binds to the lac operator to inhibit transcription in E. coli. This inhibition can be relieved by adding lactose or isopropyl-β-D-thiogalactopyranoside (IPTG). lac repressor encoded by lacI
  10018..10036   +  promoter       T3 promoter: promoter for bacteriophage T3 RNA polymerase
  10049..7       +  misc_feature   MCS (fragment) (across the origin): pBluescript multiple cloning site
>Addgene plasmid #210170 | pRH3148 | addgene full sequence | sequence record 415823 | Addgene NGS Result
GGCCGCTGCTTGGCGGTCGAGTTTATCATTATCAATACTGCCATTTCAAAGAATACGTAAATAATTAATA
GTAGTGATTTTCCTAACTTTATTTAGTCAAAAAATTAGCCTTTTAATTCTGCTGTAACCCGTACATGCCC
AAAATAGGGGGCGGGTTACACAGAATATATAACATCGTAGGTGTCTGGGTGAACAGTTTATTCCTGGCAT
CCACTAAATATAATGGAGCCCGCTTTTTAAGCTGGCATCCAGAAAAAAAAAGAATCCCAGCACCAAAATA
TTGTTTTCTTCACCAACCATCAGTTCATAGGTCCATTCTCTTAGCGCAACTACAGAGAACAGGGGCACAA
ACAGGCAAAAAACGGGCACAACCTCAATGGAGTGATGCAACCTGCCTGGAGTAAATGATGACACAAGGCA
ATTGACCCACGCATGTATCTATCTCATTTTCTTACACCTTCTATTACCTTCTGCTCTCTCTGATTTGGAA
AAAGCTGAAAAAAAAGGTTGAAACCAGTTCCCTGAAATTATTCCCCTACTTGACTAATAAGTATATAAAG
ACGGTAGGTATTGATTGTAATTCTGTAAATCTATTTCTTAAACTTCTTAAATTCTACTTTTATAGTTAGT
CTTTTTTTTAGTTTTAAAACACCAAGAACTTAGTTTCGACGGATCTGCAGGAATTCGATATCAAGCTTAT
CGATACCGTCGACCTCGAGATGTCAATTACGAAGACTGAACTGGACGGTATATTGCCATTGGTGGCCAGA
GGTAAAGTTAGAGACATATATGAGGTAGACGCTGGTACGTTGCTGTTTGTTGCTACGGTTCGTATCTCTG
CATATGACGTTATTATGGAAAACAGCATTCCTGAAAAGGGGATCCTATTGACCAAACTGTCAGAGTTCTG
GTTCAAGTTCCTGTCCAACGATGTTCGTAATCATTTGGTCGACATCGCCCCAGGTAAGACTATTTTCGAT
TATCTACCTGCAAAATTGAGCGAACCAAAGTACAAAACGCAACTAGAAGACCGCTCTCTATTGGTTCACA
AACATAAACTAATTCCATTGGAAGTAATTGTCAGAGGCTACATCACCGGATCTGCTTGGAAAGAGTACGT
AAAAACAGGTACTGTGCATGGTTTGAAACAACCTCAAGGACTTAAAGAATCTCAAGAGTTCCCAGAACCA
ATCTTCACCCCATCGACCAAGGCTGAACAAGGTGAACATGACGAAAACATCTCTCCTGCCCAGGCCGCTG
AGCTGGTGGGTGAAGATTTGTCACGTAGAGTGGCAGAACTGGCTGTAAAACTGTACTCCAAGTGCAAAGA
TTATGCTAAGGAGAAGGGCATCATCATCGCAGACACTAAATTCGAATTCGGTATTGACGAAAAGACCAAT
GAAATTATTCTAGTGGACGAGGTGCTAACGCCAGACTCCTCTAGATTCTGGAACGGTGCCTCTTATAAGG
TAGGAGAATCCCAAGATTCTTACGATAAGCAATTTTTAAGAGACTGGCTTACTGCTAATAAGTTGAACGG
TGTTAACGGCGTCAAAATGCCCCAAGACATTGTCGACAGGACAAGGGCCAAATATATAGAGGCTTATGAA
ACATTGACAGGGTCTAAATGGTCTCACGGTCGACGGATCCCCGGGTTAATTAACAGTAAAGGAGAAGAAC
TTTTCACTGGAGTTGTCCCAATTCTTGTTGAATTAGATGGTGATGTTAATGGGCACAAATTTTCTGTCAG
TGGAGAGGGTGAAGGTGATGCAACATACGGAAAACTTACCCTTAAATTTATTTGCACTACTGGAAAACTA
CCTGTTCCATGGCCAACACTTGTCACTACTTTCACTTATGGTGTTCAATGCTTTTCAAGATACCCAGATC
ATATGAAACGGCATGACTTTTTCAAGAGTGCCATGCCCGAAGGTTATGTACAGGAAAGAACTATATTTTT
CAAAGATGACGGGAACTACAAGACACGTGCTGAAGTCAAGTTTGAAGGTGATACCCTTGTTAATAGAATC
GAGTTAAAAGGTATTGATTTTAAAGAAGATGGAAACATTCTTGGACACAAATTGGAATACAACTATAACT
CACACAATGTATACATCATGGCAGACAAACAAAAGAATGGAATCAAAGTTAACTTCAAAATTAGACACAA
CATTGAAGATGGAAGCGTTCAACTAGCAGACCATTATCAACAAAATACTCCAATTGGCGATGGCCCTGTC
CTTTTACCAGACAACCATTACCTGTCCACACAATCTGCCCTTTCGAAAGATCCCAACGAAAAGAGAGACC
ACATGGTCCTTCTTGAGTTTGTAACAGCTGCTGGGATTACACATGGCATGGATGAACTATACAAATAGGG
CGCGCCACTTCTAAATAAGCGAATTTCTTATGATTTATGATTTTTATTATTAAATAAGTTATAAAAAAAA
TAAGTGTATACAAATTTTAAAGTGACTCTTAGGTTTTAAAACGAAAATTCTTATTCTTGAGTAACTCTTT
CCTGTAGGTCAGGTTGCTTTCTCAGGTATAGTATGAGGTCGCTCTTATTGACCACACCTCTACCGGCAGC
CCTATAGTGAGTCGTATTACGCGCGCTCACTGGCCGTCGTTTTACAACGTCGTGACTGGGAAAACCCTGG
CGTTACCCAACTTAATCGCCTTGCAGCACATCCCCCTTTCGCCAGCTGGCGTAATAGCGAAGAGGCCCGC
ACCGATCGCCCTTCCCAACAGTTGCGCAGCCTGAATGGCGAATGG
[124 nt withheld, positions 2776-2899]
C
[91 nt withheld, positions 2901-2991]
A
[49 nt withheld, positions 2993-3041]
CCTTTGACGTTGGAGTCCACGTTCTTT
[37 nt withheld, positions 3069-3105]
ACCCTATCTCGGTCTATTCTTTTGATTTATAAGGGATTTTGCCGATTTCGGCCTATTGGTTAAAAAATGA
GCTGATTTAACAAAAATTTAACGCGAATTTTAACAAAATATTAACGCTTACAATTTCCTGATGCGGTATT
TTCTCCTTACGCATCTGTGCGGTATTTCACACCGCATAGATCTTATGTATGAAATTCTTAAAAAAGGACA
CCTGTAAGCGTTGATTTCTATGTATGAAGTCCACATTTGATGTAATCATAACAAAGCCTAAAAAATAGGT
ATATCATTTTATAATTATTTGCTGTACAAGTATATCAATAAACTTATATATTACTTGTTTTCTAGATAAG
CTTCGTAACCGACAGTTTCTAACTTTTGTGCTTTGACAAGAACTTCTTCTTCTTGCTTTAATAAAAACTG
TTCCATTTTCGTTGTATAACTTGAATCATAAGCGCCAAGCAGTCTGACAGCCAACAGCGCAGCGTTCGTA
CTATTATTAATAGCGACGGTAGCTACTGGAACACCTCTAGGCATTTGCACAATTGAATGTAAAGAATCTA
CTCCATCTAGACAAGAACCTTTTACGGGCACACCGATGACAGGAAGTGGTGTCATTGCAGCCACCATACC
TGGCAAGTGAGCAGCCCCACCAGCTCCAGCGATAATTGTTTTAATTCCACGCTTGCTTGCGGAAATAGCA
TATGCTGACATCCTATGTGGAGTTCTATGAGCAGAGACTATTGTCACTTCAAATGGAACGCCAAAATCTT
TTAAAACCGCACATGCGGCAGACATTACCGGCAAGTCAGAGTCTGATCCCATGATGATTCCAACCAATGG
TTTGACCATTGCTTCCAAGTCCAACTTTTGAGCGACAGAGATTTTGATTGGAATATCAGTTCTACCTGTA
ATGTAGTTCAGCCTTTGTTCACATTCCGCCATACTGGAGGCAATAATATTTATGTGACCTACTTTTCTGT
TAGGTCTAGACTCTTTTCCATATAAGTACACTGAGGAACCTGGAGTCGCCAATGCTCTTTCGCAAGTTTC
TAGCTCTTTATCTTTTGTATGTTTGTCTCCAAGAACATTTAGCATAATGGCGTTCGTTGTAATGGTGGAG
AAAGATGTGAAATTCTTTGGCATTGGCAAATCCAATATTGATCTCAAATGAGCTTCAAATTGAGAAGTGA
CGCAAGCATCAATGGTATAATGTCCAGAGTTGTGAGGCCTTGGGGCAATTTCGTTAATAAGCAATTCCCC
TGTTTCTAAATAGAACATTTCCACACCAAATATACCACAACCGGGAAAAGATTTGATTGCATTTTCTGCC
AACAACTTCGCCTTAAGTTGAACGGAGTCCGGAACTCTAGCAGGCGCATAACATAAGTCACAAATATTGT
CCTTGTGGATAGTCTCTACAATTGGGTAAGAAAACACTAAACCGTTAACAGACCTCACAATCATGACTGC
TAATTCTTTAGTAAATGGTGCCCATTTTTCGGCGTACAAAGGACGATCCTTCAGTACTTCCAAAGCTTCC
GGAATCATTTCCTTATTCTTTACAACGAAGTTACCTCTTCCATCGTATGCCAAAGTCCTCGACTTCAAGA
CGAATGGAAAACCCAAATCTCTTCCAACATTCAATAGGGACGTCTCACTGGCTTGTTCCACAGGAACACT
TTGGGTAACTGCTATACCATTTTTGATTAAATGCTCTTTTTGAATATATTTGTCTTGTATCAATCTGATT
GTTTCTGGAGAAGGGTAAATTTTTAATTTGGGATGTTTTACTTGAAGATTCTTTAGTGTAGGAACATCAA
CATGCTCAATCTCAATCGTTAGCACATCACATTTTTCAGCTAGTTTTTCGATATCAAGAGGATTGGAAAA
GGAGCCATTAACGTGGTCATTGGAGTTGCTTATTTGTTTGGCAGGAGAATTTTCAGCATCTAGTATTACC
GTCTTAATGTTGAGCCTGTTTGCTGCCTCAACAATCATACGTCCCAATTGTCCCCCTCCTAATATACCAA
CTGTTCTAGAATCCATACTTGATTGTTTTGTCCGATTTTCTTGTTTTTCTTGATTGTTATAGTAGGATGT
ACTTAGAAGAGAGATCCAACGATTTTACGCACCAATTTATACATGAAATGCTCCATAATATTGTCCATTT
AGTTCTTAATAAAAGGTCAGCAAGAGTCAATCACTTAGTATTACCCGGTTCGTAGCCATGCAACAAGAGT
CATTTGTCAGCATAGCTGTAATAATCAATCATGACGTAAGAAATGTATCATAATTAAAAGTTGTTAAAGA
TGTCAGTGTTATGTTGGTGTTACAAAATTCTCGGCTTCTCACTAATATTTAATATCTCTTAAATTTTATC
TGTCTTTGATTCTTTTAAGAAAAGTTATGTATTATTCAAGAATTAATTCAGATCTATTCTTTTGATTTAT
AAGGGATTTTGCCGATTTCGGCCTATTGGTTAAAAAATGAGCTGATTTAACAAAAATTTAACGCGAATTT
TAACAAAATATTAACGCTTACAATTTCCTGATGCGGTATTTTCTCCTTACGCATCTGTGCGGTATTTCAC
ACCGCATATGGTGCACTCTCAGTACAATCTGCTCTGATGCCGCATAGTTAAGCCAGCCCCGACACCCGCC
AACACCCGCTGACGCGCCCTGACGGGCTTGTCTGCTCCCGGCATCCGCTTACAGACAAGCTGTGACCGTC
TCCGGGAGCTGCATGTGTCAGAGGTTTTCACCGTCATCACCGAAACGCGCGAGACGAAAGGGCCTCGTGA
TACGCCTATTTTTATAGGTTAATGTCATGATCTTTTTGTGTGGTGCCCTCCTCCTTGTCAATATTAATGT
TAAAGTGCAATTCTTTTTCCTTATCACGTTGAGCCATTAGTATCAATTTGCTTACCTGTATTCCTTTACA
TCCTCCTTTTTCTCCTTCTTGATAAATGTATGTAGATTGCGTATATAGTTTCGTCTACCCTATGAACATA
TTCCATTTTGTAATTTCGTGTCGTTTCTATTATGAATTTCATTTATAAAGTTTATGTACAAATATCATAA
AAAAAGAGAATCTTTTTAAGCAAGGATTTTCTTAACTTCTTCGGCGACAGCATCACCGACTTCGGTGGTA
CTGTTGGAACCACCTAAATCACCAGTTCTGATACCTGCATCCAAAACCTTTTTAACTGCATCTTCAATGG
CCTTACCTTCTTCAGGCAAGTTCAATGACAATTTCAACATCATTGCAGCAGACAAGATAGTGGCGATAGG
GTTGACCTTATTCTTTGGCAAATCTGGAGCAGAACCGTGGCATGGTTCGTACAAACCAAATGCGGTGTTC
TTGTCTGGCAAAGAGGCCAAGGACGCAGATGGCAACAAACCCAAGGAACCTGGGATAACGGAGGCTTCAT
CGGAGATGATATCACCAAACATGTTGCTGGTGATTATAATACCATTTAGGTGGGTTGGGTTCTTAACTAG
GATCATGGCGGCAGAATCAATCAATTGATGTTGAACCTTCAATGTAGGGAATTCGTTCTTGATGGTTTCC
TCCACAGTTTTTCTCCATAATCTTGAAGAGGCCAAAACATTAGCTTTATCCAAGGACCAAATAGGCAATG
GTGGCTCATGTTGTAGGGCCATGAAAGCGGCCATTCTTGTGATTCTTTGCACTTCTGGAACGGTGTATTG
TTCACTATCCCAAGCGACACCATCACCATCGTCTTCCTTTCTCTTACCAAAGTAAATACCTCCCACTAAT
TCTCTGACAACAACGAAGTCAGTACCTTTAGCAAATTGTGGCTTGATTGGAGATAAGTCTAAAAGAGAGT
CGGATGCAAAGTTACATGGTCTTAAGTTGGCGTACAATTGAAGTTCTTTACGGATTTTTAGTAAACCTTG
TTCAGGTCTAACACTACCGGTACCCCATTTAGGACCACCCACAGCACCTAACAAAACGGCATCAGCCTTC
TTGGAGGCTTCCAGCGCCTCATCTGGAAGTGGAACACCTGTAGCATCGATAGCAGCACCACCAATTAAAT
GATTTTCGAAATCGAACTTGACATTGGAACGAACATCAGAAATAGCTTTAAGAACCTTAATGGCTTCGGC
TGTGATTTCTTGACCAACGTGGTCACCTGGCAAAACGACGATCTTCTTAGGGGCAGACATTAGAATGGTA
TATCCTTGAAATATATATATATATATTGCTGAAATGTAAAAGGTAAGAAAAGTTAGAAAGTAAGACGATT
GCTAACCACCTATTGGAAAAAACAATAGGTCCTTAAATAATATTGTCAACTTCAAGTATTGTGATGCAAG
CATTTAGTCATGAACGCTTCTCTATTCTATATGAAAAGCCGGTTCCGGCGCTCTCACCTTTCCTTTTTCT
CCCAATTTTTCAGTTGAAAAAGGTATATGCGTCAGGCGACCTCTGAAATTAACAAAAAATTTCCAGTCAT
CGAATTTGATTCTGTGCGATAGCGCCCCTGTGTGTTCTCGTTATGTTGAGGAAAAAAATAATGGTTGCTA
AGAGATTCGAACTCTTGCATCTTACGATACCTGAGTATTCCCACAGTTAACTGCGGTCAAGATATTTCTT
GAATCAGGCGCCTTAGACCGCTCGGCCAAACAACCAATTACTTGTTGAGAAATAGAGTATAATTATCCTA
TAAATATAACGTTTTTGAACACACATGAACAAGGAAGTACAGGAGACGTCAGGTGGCACTTTTCGGGGAA
ATGTGCGCGGAACCCCTATTTGTTTATTTTTCTAAATACATTCAAATATGTATCCGCTCATGAGACAATA
ACCCTGATAAATGCTTCAATAATATTGAAAAAGGAAGAGTATGAGTATTCAACATTTCCGTGTCGCCCTT
ATTCCCTTTTTTGCGGCATTTTGCCTTCCTGTTTTTGCTCACCCAGAAACGCTGGTGAAAGTAAAAGATG
CTGAAGATCAGTTGGGTGCACGAGTGGGTTACATCGAACTGGATCTCAACAGCGGTAAGATCCTTGAGAG
TTTTCGCCCCGAAGAACGTTTTCCAATGATGAGCACTTTTAAAGTTCTGCTATGTGGCGCGGTATTATCC
CGTATTGACGCCGGGCAAGAGCAACTCGGTCGCCGCATACACTATTCTCAGAATGACTTGGTTGAGTACT
CACCAGTCACAGAAAAGCATCTTACGGATGGCATGACAGTAAGAGAATTATGCAGTGCTGCCATAACCAT
GAGTGATAACACTGCGGCCAACTTACTTCTGACAACGATCGGAGGACCGAAGGAGCTAACCGCTTTTTTG
CACAACATGGGGGATCATGTAACTCGCCTTGATCGTTGGGAACCGGAGCTGAATGAAGCCATACCAAACG
ACGAGCGTGACACCACGATGCCTGTAGCAATGGCAACAACGTTGCGCAAACTATTAACTGGCGAACTACT
TACTCTAGCTTCCCGGCAACAATTAATAGACTGGATGGAGGCGGATAAAGTTGCAGGACCACTTCTGCGC
TCGGCCCTTCCGGCTGGCTGGTTTATTGCTGATAAATCTGGAGCCGGTGAGCGTGGGTCTCGCGGTATCA
TTGCAGCACTGGGGCCAGATGGTAAGCCCTCCCGTATCGTAGTTATCTACACGACGGGGAGTCAGGCAAC
TATGGATGAACGAAATAGACAGATCGCTGAGATAGGTGCCTCACTGATTAAGCATTGGTAACTGTCAGAC
CAAGTTTACTCATATATACTTTAGATTGATTTAAAACTTCATTTTTAATTTAAAAGGATCTAGGTGAAGA
TCCTTTTTGATAATCTCATGACCAAAATCCCTTAACGTGAGTTTTCGTTCCACTGAGCGTCAGACCCCGT
AGAAAAGATCAAAGGATCTTCTTGAGATCCTTTTTTTCTGCGCGTAATCTGCTGCTTGCAAACAAAAAAA
CCACCGCTACCAGCGGTGGTTTGTTTGCCGGATCAAGAGCTACCAACTCTTTTTCCGAAGGTAACTGGCT
TCAGCAGAGCGCAGATACCAAATACTGTTCTTCTAGTGTAGCCGTAGTTAGGCCACCACTTCAAGAACTC
TGTAGCACCGCCTACATACCTCGCTCTGCTAATCCTGTTACCAGTGGCTGCTGCCAGTGGCGATAAGTCG
TGTCTTACCGGGTTGGACTCAAGACGATAGTTACCGGATAAGGCGCAGCGGTCGGGCTGAACGGGGGGTT
CGTGCACACAGCCCAGCTTGGAGCGAACGACCTACACCGAACTGAGATACCTACAGCGTGAGCTATGAGA
AAGCGCCACGCTTCCCGAAGGGAGAAAGGCGGACAGGTATCCGGTAAGCGGCAGGGTCGGAACAGGAGAG
CGCACGAGGGAGCTTCCAGGGGGAAACGCCTGGTATCTTTATAGTCCTGTCGGGTTTCGCCACCTCTGAC
TTGAGCGTCGATTTTTGTGATGCTCGTCAGGGGGGCGGAGCCTATGGAAAAACGCCAGCAACGCGGCCTT
TTTACGGTTCCTGGCCTTTTGCTGGCCTTTTGCTCACATGTTCTTTCCTGCGTTATCCCCTGATTCTGTG
GATAACCGTATTACCGCCTTTGAGTGAGCTGATACCGCTCGCCGCAGCCGAACGACCGAGCGCAGCGAGT
CAGTGAGCGAGGAAGCGGAAGAGCGCCCAATACGCAAACCGCCTCTCCCCGCGCGTTGGCCGATTCATTA
ATGCAGCTGGCACGACAGGTTTCCCGACTGGAAAGCGGGCAGTGAGCGCAACGCAATTAATGTGAGTTAG
CTCACTCATTAGGCACCCCAGGCTTTACACTTTATGCTTCCGGCTCGTATGTTGTGTGGAATTGTGAGCG
GATAACAATTTCACACAGGAAACAGCTATGACCATGATTACGCCAAGCGCGCAATTAACCCTCACTAAAG
GGAACAAAAGCTGGAGCTCCACCGCGGTGGC
